Addgene plasmid #180474: pQFDBD-2x AD*-VP16*-EcR, α-cry:EGFP
Purpose: Inducible gene expression vector pQFDBD-2x AD*-VP16*-EcR, α-cry:EGFP
Depositing lab: Hyunju Ro. Depositing organization: Chungnam National University. Publication: IQ-Switch is a QF-based innocuous, silencing-free, and inducible gene switch system in zebrafish. Hong J, Lee JG, Sohn KC, Lee K, Lee S, Lee J, Hong J, Choi D, Hong Y, Jin HS, Choi DK, Lee SU, Kee Y, Jung J, Bae YK, Hwang RH, Hur GM, Lee JS, Ro H. Commun Biol. 2021 Dec 16;4(1):1405. doi: 10.1038/s42003-021-02923-3. PubMed 34916605.
Backbone
  Vector backbone: pKY64-miniTol2-opt-CRY-eGFP
  Backbone manufacturer: Yun Kee
  Backbone size w/o insert (bp): 6173
  Total vector size (bp): 7952
  Vector type: Synthetic Biology
Growth in bacteria
  Bacterial resistance: Ampicillin, 100 μg/mL
  Growth temperature: 37°C
  Growth strain: DH5alpha
  Copy number: High Copy
Gene/Insert
  Gene/Insert name: QFDBD-2xQFAD*-VP16*-EcR (alt name: Inducible driver construct)
  Species: Synthetic
  Insert size (bp): 1770
  Cloning method: Ligation Independent Cloning
  Sequencing primers: 5′ CGAGgtcgacggtatcg; 3′ atctcaacagtctccaca
Terms and licenses: Academic/Nonprofit Terms; Industry Terms: Not Available to Industry
Depositor comments: Plasmid construct for binary IQ-Switch transgenesis
How to cite: pQFDBD-2x AD*-VP16*-EcR, α-cry:EGFP was a gift from Hyunju Ro (Addgene plasmid # 180474 ; http://n2t.net/addgene:180474 ; RRID:Addgene_180474)
