[The description below was written by a language model from this plasmid's Addgene catalogue record and pLannotate feature annotations shown in this document.]
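Description:
pQFDBD-2x AD*-VP16*-EcR, α-cry:EGFP is the inducible driver plasmid of the binary IQ-Switch system, a QF-based gene switch developed for zebrafish transgenesis. It is built on pKY64-miniTol2-opt-CRY-eGFP, a pBluescript-type backbone of about 8 kb. The backbone carries a high-copy ColE1/pUC origin, an f1 origin, residual lacZα/lac promoter and T7/T3 promoter elements, and an ampicillin resistance gene for propagation and selection in E. coli. The backbone name indicates miniTol2 transposon arms for Tol2 transposase-mediated genomic integration, but the automated feature table does not annotate these arms.

The roughly 1.8 kb synthetic insert encodes a chimeric transcription factor. The annotated parts are an N-terminal fragment of Neurospora crassa QF (qa-1f), which supplies the DNA-binding domain, followed by a short fragment of the herpes simplex virus VP16 activation domain. Last comes a fragment of the ecdysone receptor that matches the Heliothis virescens protein. According to the construct name, two copies of a modified QF activation domain (AD*) sit between the QF DNA-binding domain and the modified VP16* segment, though they are not separately annotated. Fusing an ecdysone receptor portion to the activator is presumably what makes it ligand-dependent, so that a separate QF-responsive effector transgene can be switched on by an inducer. The record names neither the inducer nor the effector design.

The record does not state which promoter drives the fusion protein; a multiple cloning site fragment lies just upstream of the coding sequence. A second cassette expresses EGFP with an SV40 polyadenylation signal. By the construct name it is controlled by an α-crystallin promoter, which would provide a lens fluorescence marker for identifying transgenic carriers. A short LEU2 promoter hit in the table is probably a spurious match.
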