Features (pLannotate 1.2.2; 19 found; start..end, strand, type, name):
     30..458     -  rep_origin     f1 ori (sequence partly withheld): f1 bacteriophage origin of replication; arrow indicates direction of (+) strand synthesis
    463..618     -  CDS            lacZα (fragment): LacZα fragment of β-galactosidase; lacZ fragment
    626..644     +  promoter       T7 promoter: promoter for bacteriophage T7 RNA polymerase
    809..860     -  misc_feature   MCS (fragment): pBluescript multiple cloning site
    866..1483    +  CDS            qa-1f (fragment): QA1F_NEUCR - Protein predicted: Swiss-Prot protein existence level 4. Transcription activation of genes for enzymes and proteins of quinate metabolism by binding to a 16 base-pair sequence (consensus 5'- GGRTAARYRYTTAYCC-3') in front of each Qa genes. From Neurospora crassa (strain ATCC 24698 / 74-OR23-1A / CBS 708.71 / DSM 1257 / FGSC 987).
   1553..1621    +  CDS            VP16 AD (fragment): transcriptional activation domain of herpes simplex virus protein VP16 (Triezenberg et al., 1988; Cousens et al., 1989); UL48
   1628..2581    +  CDS            EcR (fragment): ECR_HELVI - Also known as NR1H1. Experimental evidence at protein level: Swiss-Prot protein existence level 1. Receptor for ecdysone. Binds to ecdysone response elements (ECRES) (By similarity). From Heliothis virescens (Tobacco budworm moth).
   3304..3320    +  promoter       LEU2 promoter (fragment): S. cerevisiae LEU2
   4567..5286    +  CDS            EGFP: the original enhanced GFP (Yang et al., 1996) mammalian codon-optimized
   5307..5390    +  CDS            large T antigen (fragment): large T antigen from SV40 (simian virus 40)
   5413..5534    +  polyA_signal   SV40 poly(A) signal: SV40 polyadenylation signal
   5769..5787    -  promoter       T3 promoter: promoter for bacteriophage T3 RNA polymerase
   5832..5848    -  protein_bind   lac operator: The lac repressor binds to the lac operator to inhibit transcription in E. coli. This inhibition can be relieved by adding lactose or isopropyl-β-D-thiogalactopyranoside (IPTG). lac repressor encoded by lacI
   5856..5886    -  promoter       lac promoter: promoter for the E. coli lac operon
   5901..5922    -  protein_bind   CAP binding site: CAP binding activates transcription in the presence of cAMP. E. coli catabolite activator protein
   5935..6027    -  CDS            lacI (fragment): lac repressor; lacI; The lac repressor binds to the lac operator to inhibit transcription in E. coli. This inhibition can be relieved by adding lactose or isopropyl-β-D-thiogalactopyranoside (IPTG).
   6210..6798    -  rep_origin     ori: high-copy-number ColE1/pMB1/pBR322/pUC origin of replication
   6969..7829    -  CDS            AmpR: β-lactamase; bla; confers resistance to ampicillin, carbenicillin, and related antibiotics
   7830..7934    -  promoter       AmpR promoter: bla
>Addgene plasmid #180474 | pQFDBD-2x AD*-VP16*-EcR, α-cry:EGFP | addgene full sequence | sequence record 358270 | Addgene NGS Result
CTAAATTGTAAGCGTTAATATTTTGTTAAAATTCGCGTTAAATTTTTGTTAAATCAGCTCATTTTTTAAC
CAATAGGCCGAAATCGGCAAAATCCCTTATAAATCAAAAGAATAGACCGAGATAGGGT
[37 nt withheld, positions 129-165]
AAAGAACGTGGACTCCAACGTCAAAGG
[49 nt withheld, positions 193-241]
T
[91 nt withheld, positions 243-333]
G
[124 nt withheld, positions 335-458]
CCCATTCGCCATTCAGGCTGCGCAACTGTTGGGAAGGGCGATCGGTGCGGGCCTCTTCGCTATTACGCCA
GCTGGCGAAAGGGGGATGTGCTGCAAGGCGATTAAGTTGGGTAACGCCAGGGTTTTCCCAGTCACGACGT
TGTAAAACGACGGCCAGTGAGCGCGCGTAATACGACTCACTATAGGGCGAATTGGGTACCCAGAGGTGTA
AAAAGTACTCAAAAATTTTACTCAAGTGAAAGTACAAGTACTTAGGGAAAATTTTACTCAATTAAAAGTA
AAAGTATCTGGCTAGAATCTTACTTGAGTAAAAGTAAAAAAGTACTCCATTAAAATTGTACTTGAGTATT
CTCGAGGTCGACGGTATCGATAAGCTTGATATCGAATTCCTGCAGCCCGGGGCCAACATGCCGCCTAAAC
GCAAGACACTCAATGCCGCTGCCGAAGCCAATGCCCACGCTGATGGCCATGCTGATGGCAATGCTGATGG
TCATGTCGCTAACACTGCAGCAAGCAGCAACAACGCCCGTTTTGCGGACTTGACCAACATTGACACACCC
GGCCTCGGCCCTACCACGACGACGTTACTTGTCGAGCCCGCTCGTTCGAAACGCCAGAGAGTCTCGAGGG
CCTGTGATCAGTGTCGAGCTGCACGTGAAAAGTGTGATGGAATCCAGCCGGCTTGCTTCCCCTGTGTGTC
GCAGGGCCGGTCGTGTACCTACCAGGCCAGTCCCAAGAAGCGAGGAGTCCAGACGGGCTACATCCGCACT
CTCGAACTGGCTCTGGCTTGGATGTTCGAGAACGTTGCCCGCAGCGAGGACGCCCTCCACAATCTTTTGG
TCCGTGATGCTGGCCAGGGCAGCGCTCTCCTGGTCGGCAAAGACTCGCCTGCTGCAGAACGCCTGCATGC
AAGATGGGCGACGAGTCGAGTCAACAAAAGCATCACCCGTCTTCTCTCAGGTCAGGCCGCACAAGATCCA
TCTGAAGACGGCCAATCCCCGTCCGAAGACATAAATGTCCAAGATCAGGCCGCACAAGATCCATCTGAAG
ACGGCCAATCCCCGTCCGAAGACATAAATGTCCAAGATGAGTTCCTGGATATGGCCGACTTCGAGTTTGA
GCAGATGTTTACCGATGCCCTTGGAATTGACGAGTACGGTGGGCTGCAGATGAGGCCTGAATGTGTCATA
CAGGAGCCCAGTAAAAATAAAGACAGGCAAAGACAAAAGAAAGACAAAGGAATATTATTACCTGTTAGTA
CGACCACAGTCGAAGACCACATGCCCCCGATCATGCAATGTGATCCACCTCCGCCCGAGGCCGCCAGGAT
TCACGAAGTCGTCCCGAGGTATCTTTCGGAGAAGCTGATGGAGCAGAACAGGCAGAAGAACATACCACCA
TTGTCGGCGAATCAGAAGTCTCTGATCGCGAGGCTCGTGTGGTACCAGGAGGGATATGAGCAGCCCTCCG
ACGAGGATCTCAAAAGAGTAACGCAGACTTGGCAGTCGGATGAAGAGGACGAGGAATCCGATCTACCCTT
CCGCCAGATCACGGAGATGACGATCTTAACGGTCCAGTTGATCGTCGAGTTCGCCAAGGGTCTACCGGGC
TTTTCGAAGATATCACAGTCTGATCAAATCACCTTATTAAAAGCCTCGTCCAGCGAGGTGATGATGCTGC
GGGTGGCGAGGCGATACGACGCCGCGTCCGACAGCATTCTGTTCGCCAACAACAAGGCGTACACGCGCGA
CAACTACCGCAAGGCGGGCATGGCCGAGGTCATCGAAGACCTCCTACACTTCTGCCGGTGCATGTTCGCG
ATGGGCATGGACAATGTGCACTTTGCACTGCTCACGGCCATCGTTATATTCTCAGATCGGCCCGGGCTCG
AGCAGCCGTCGCTGGTAGAAGAGATCCAGAGATACTACCTGAACACGTTGCGAATTTACATCATCAACCA
GAACAGCGCGTCGTCGCGCTGCGCCGTGATCTACGGCAGGATCCTGAGCGTGCTGACCGAGCTACGCACG
CTCGGCACGCAAAACTCCAACATGTGCATCTCGCTGAAGCTGAAGAACAGGAAGCTGCCGCCGTTCCTCG
AGGAGATCTGGGACGTGGCGGAGGTGGCCACGACGCATCCCACGGTGCTGCCGCCCACCAACCCGGTGGT
GCTATAGGGGGGATCCACTAGTAATTAAGTCTCAGCCACCGTTAACTGAACATGTCAAAACCTGTGGAGA
CTGTTGAGATTTGATGTTCTGAAAAGATAAAGCCTATAAATAAAATGTTGCCCAAATTTCCTGCCTGATG
TTTTTCTTTGTCTTTGCTACATGGCTTTGCTGCTCGGATCGGCTCACTCTGTGTATGCCACGTTCACTTT
GTACTCTCCTTCTCACGGTAGGTTTATTATTTTTAGATGTGCAGTTAGTTTCTGTGAAATAACACACCAC
ACACTGATATTGTCTGTGCATTGACTTGGTGAGTGCACATTGTTTTTGATCTTGACATATTTATATTTGA
TTGATCAGGTGAACTGTGTGAATCTAAAGTGCTCCATACAGATGTTCTGCATTGAAAATATTCTCATTTT
ATTAGTGGAAGTGAGTGTATGCCACATCCAATCAATTTCAGCAAACACCCCAGTATGATTTAATGCAAAA
AAATGAAGGTATCAAACACGCATTACTACTTTGCAGTTAAATATTTAACATTTATTCCAACACGAAAAAA
AGCAGTAAATAACACTTTGACAAACACGTCAGGACATCTTATTTTTGTCACCCTCACAGGCAATTTAGTA
TAATATATTATATATATATATATATCATATAATAATATTCAGTATAATATATATATATATATCATATTAT
AATATTCAGTATAATATAAAACACAAACACATATATGTATAATATAATATAACATTTTTATTTATTGAGA
TGCCTCTATGGACCGTGTTATAAGAAGTAAAGATCAGGAGAAGTAAACATGAAGTGTAATTATGAATACT
GATGTTAAATTAAGCTATGATGAGTTTTCACTGTTAATTTACCATCTCAATTAAATGTTGATGCCTCCAT
GACCAAGTTAAGCAGATGAGACTGAGGACAACTGTAGAAGACAAGATGTTCACTTTGCTGAATATAGCTG
GCTTGACAGTTATCTATGACTCTATAAATATATATATATTTTTTTTTTTATAAAATGATTTATTTATAAC
TATATATCCATTTCTCAGACAGGTGCTTCATATCCCTCACTCCCGTAGCTGTCCATGCTGGATCTGTCCC
CGTTGTTTTTAAAAAGCTAAATAAGTTATTAACATGACTGCATCCAGCGAGCCAAACCTGTCTGGTGTAC
AGCTACCAGAGAAGCTTGAGATCCTAGTCACCGGCGGCCGCTAATATGGCAATAAACGATCTTCAGAGAA
ACTTGCATTGGTAAATAGTTTCAGCCTATGCATATGTAGTTATTCAAACTGTAATGACTATCTTACAGTA
TTATATGTTTATAATAGTTTGATCCAATAAATCCAGATTTATATGCTTTTCAACATAAAATTGTGAAATG
CACAGAATGTACATATACAATACATTTCCTACAATAATGCTCTCTTTTCTATTAATAGTGTGCATTCAGT
GCAGGATGTTATGTATTTATTTTCTGTAGTGCAAACTTTTTCAAAGAATTTTCCAGTCTAAGCTTTTCAG
TCAAGAAAAAAAAAGCGATTGATTATCTGTGATATTTAAAAAAATTAGCTCTTAAATCTGGTGAACCAAG
TGGCCACAACACATTAAATACTGACGTTCTACAGCCATGTAGCTTCATCTGGTCTGGTTTGTTTTGGCAG
GCACTTATTTTCCGGTGATAGTCGGCCACAAGAGTATTGTCTGAGCCATTCAGTGCTAGACTGTCATTCT
CAGGTCAGAATCCACCCCACTGATTCTGCTGACAACACTGTTCCCACCATGAGATAATGCCATTCCAGAG
AGATCCATTTGTAAGCCCCTCTTTCTGCAGCACAGGTATATAACCAGGGGTCTGCCTCCACTAAGGCCGG
CACACATCATTTGGGGATCTTTGTACTGTGGATCCACCGGTCGCCACCATGGTGAGCAAGGGCGAGGAGC
TGTTCACCGGGGTGGTGCCCATCCTGGTCGAGCTGGACGGCGACGTAAACGGCCACAAGTTCAGCGTGTC
CGGCGAGGGCGAGGGCGATGCCACCTACGGCAAGCTGACCCTGAAGTTCATCTGCACCACCGGCAAGCTG
CCCGTGCCCTGGCCCACCCTCGTGACCACCCTGACCTACGGCGTGCAGTGCTTCAGCCGCTACCCCGACC
ACATGAAGCAGCACGACTTCTTCAAGTCCGCCATGCCCGAAGGCTACGTCCAGGAGCGCACCATCTTCTT
CAAGGACGACGGCAACTACAAGACCCGCGCCGAGGTGAAGTTCGAGGGCGACACCCTGGTGAACCGCATC
GAGCTGAAGGGCATCGACTTCAAGGAGGACGGCAACATCCTGGGGCACAAGCTGGAGTACAACTACAACA
GCCACAACGTCTATATCATGGCCGACAAGCAGAAGAACGGCATCAAGGTGAACTTCAAGATCCGCCACAA
CATCGAGGACGGCAGCGTGCAGCTCGCCGACCACTACCAGCAGAACACCCCCATCGGCGACGGCCCCGTG
CTGCTGCCCGACAACCACTACCTGAGCACCCAGTCCGCCCTGAGCAAAGACCCCAACGAGAAGCGCGATC
ACATGGTCCTGCTGGAGTTCGTGACCGCCGCCGGGATCACTCTCGGCATGGACGAGCTGTACAAGTAAAG
CGGCCGGCCGCGACTCTAGATCATAATCAGCCATACCACATTTGTAGAGGTTTTACTTGCTTTAAAAAAC
CTCCCACACCTCCCCCTGAACCTGAAACATAAAATGAATGCAATTGTTGTTGTTAACTTGTTTATTGCAG
CTTATAATGGTTACAAATAAAGCAATAGCATCACAAATTTCACAAATAAAGCATTTTTTTCACTGCATTC
TAGTTGTGGTTTGTCCAAACTCATCAATGTATCTTAAGCCGCGGTGGAGCTCAAGTGATCTCCAAAAAAT
AAGTACTTTTTGACTGTAAATAAAATTGTAAGGAGTAAAAAGTACTTTTTTTTCTAAAAAAATGTAATTA
AGTAAAAGTAAAAGTATTGATTTTTAATTGTACTCAAGTAAAGTAAAAATCCCCAAAAATAATACTTAAG
TACAGTAATCAAGTAAAATTACTCAAGTACTTTACACCTCTGGAGCTCCAGCTTTTGTTCCCTTTAGTGA
GGGTTAATTGCGCGCTTGGCGTAATCATGGTCATAGCTGTTTCCTGTGTGAAATTGTTATCCGCTCACAA
TTCCACACAACATACGAGCCGGAAGCATAAAGTGTAAAGCCTGGGGTGCCTAATGAGTGAGCTAACTCAC
ATTAATTGCGTTGCGCTCACTGCCCGCTTTCCAGTCGGGAAACCTGTCGTGCCAGCTGCATTAATGAATC
GGCCAACGCGCGGGGAGAGGCGGTTTGCGTATTGGGCGCTCTTCCGCTTCCTCGCTCACTGACTCGCTGC
GCTCGGTCGTTCGGCTGCGGCGAGCGGTATCAGCTCACTCAAAGGCGGTAATACGGTTATCCACAGAATC
AGGGGATAACGCAGGAAAGAACATGTGAGCAAAAGGCCAGCAAAAGGCCAGGAACCGTAAAAAGGCCGCG
TTGCTGGCGTTTTTCCATAGGCTCCGCCCCCCTGACGAGCATCACAAAAATCGACGCTCAAGTCAGAGGT
GGCGAAACCCGACAGGACTATAAAGATACCAGGCGTTTCCCCCTGGAAGCTCCCTCGTGCGCTCTCCTGT
TCCGACCCTGCCGCTTACCGGATACCTGTCCGCCTTTCTCCCTTCGGGAAGCGTGGCGCTTTCTCATAGC
TCACGCTGTAGGTATCTCAGTTCGGTGTAGGTCGTTCGCTCCAAGCTGGGCTGTGTGCACGAACCCCCCG
TTCAGCCCGACCGCTGCGCCTTATCCGGTAACTATCGTCTTGAGTCCAACCCGGTAAGACACGACTTATC
GCCACTGGCAGCAGCCACTGGTAACAGGATTAGCAGAGCGAGGTATGTAGGCGGTGCTACAGAGTTCTTG
AAGTGGTGGCCTAACTACGGCTACACTAGAAGAACAGTATTTGGTATCTGCGCTCTGCTGAAGCCAGTTA
CCTTCGGAAAAAGAGTTGGTAGCTCTTGATCCGGCAAACAAACCACCGCTGGTAGCGGTGGTTTTTTTGT
TTGCAAGCAGCAGATTACGCGCAGAAAAAAAGGATCTCAAGAAGATCCTTTGATCTTTTCTACGGGGTCT
GACGCTCAGTGGAACGAAAACTCACGTTAAGGGATTTTGGTCATGAGATTATCAAAAAGGATCTTCACCT
AGATCCTTTTAAATTAAAAATGAAGTTTTAAATCAATCTAAAGTATATATGAGTAAACTTGGTCTGACAG
TTACCAATGCTTAATCAGTGAGGCACCTATCTCAGCGATCTGTCTATTTCGTTCATCCATAGTTGCCTGA
CTCCCCGTCGTGTAGATAACTACGATACGGGAGGGCTTACCATCTGGCCCCAGTGCTGCAATGATACCGC
GAGACCCACGCTCACCGGCTCCAGATTTATCAGCAATAAACCAGCCAGCCGGAAGGGCCGAGCGCAGAAG
TGGTCCTGCAACTTTATCCGCCTCCATCCAGTCTATTAATTGTTGCCGGGAAGCTAGAGTAAGTAGTTCG
CCAGTTAATAGTTTGCGCAACGTTGTTGCCATTGCTACAGGCATCGTGGTGTCACGCTCGTCGTTTGGTA
TGGCTTCATTCAGCTCCGGTTCCCAACGATCAAGGCGAGTTACATGATCCCCCATGTTGTGCAAAAAAGC
GGTTAGCTCCTTCGGTCCTCCGATCGTTGTCAGAAGTAAGTTGGCCGCAGTGTTATCACTCATGGTTATG
GCAGCACTGCATAATTCTCTTACTGTCATGCCATCCGTAAGATGCTTTTCTGTGACTGGTGAGTACTCAA
CCAAGTCATTCTGAGAATAGTGTATGCGGCGACCGAGTTGCTCTTGCCCGGCGTCAATACGGGATAATAC
CGCGCCACATAGCAGAACTTTAAAAGTGCTCATCATTGGAAAACGTTCTTCGGGGCGAAAACTCTCAAGG
ATCTTACCGCTGTTGAGATCCAGTTCGATGTAACCCACTCGTGCACCCAACTGATCTTCAGCATCTTTTA
CTTTCACCAGCGTTTCTGGGTGAGCAAAAACAGGAAGGCAAAATGCCGCAAAAAAGGGAATAAGGGCGAC
ACGGAAATGTTGAATACTCATACTCTTCCTTTTTCAATATTATTGAAGCATTTATCAGGGTTATTGTCTC
ATGAGCGGATACATATTTGAATGTATTTAGAAAAATAAACAAATAGGGGTTCCGCGCACATTTCCCCGAA
AAGTGCCAC
